Addgene plasmid #72296: pRK5-FLAG-FLCN (C terminus)
Purpose: overexpression
Depositing lab: David Sabatini. Depositing organization: Whitehead Institute for Biomedical Research. Publication: The folliculin tumor suppressor is a GAP for the RagC/D GTPases that signal amino acid levels to mTORC1. Tsun ZY, Bar-Peled L, Chantranupong L, Zoncu R, Wang T, Kim C, Spooner E, Sabatini DM. Mol Cell. 2013 Nov 21;52(4):495-505. doi: 10.1016/j.molcel.2013.09.016. Epub 2013 Oct 3. PubMed 24095279.
Backbone
  Vector backbone: pRK5
  Vector type: Mammalian Expression
Growth in bacteria
  Bacterial resistance: Ampicillin, 100 μg/mL
  Growth temperature: 37°C
  Growth strain: DH5alpha
  Copy number: Unknown
Gene/Insert
  Gene/Insert name: FLCN C-terminus
  Species: H. sapiens (human)
  Mutation: Contains only C terminus of FLCN as defined in PMID: 22977732
  Entrez Gene: FLCN (a.k.a. BHD, DENND8B, FLCL)
  Promoter: CMV
  Tag / fusion protein: FLAG (N terminal on backbone)
  Cloning method: Restriction Enzyme; 5′ cloning site Sal1 (unknown if destroyed); 3′ cloning site Not1 (unknown if destroyed)
  Sequencing primers: 5′ ATT TAG GTG ACA CTA TAG; 3′ TGT AAC CAT TAT AAG CTG
Terms and licenses: Academic/Nonprofit Terms; Industry Terms: Not Available to Industry
Depositor comments: Contains only C terminus of FLCN as defined in PMID: 22977732
How to cite: pRK5-FLAG-FLCN (C terminus) was a gift from David Sabatini (Addgene plasmid # 72296 ; http://n2t.net/addgene:72296 ; RRID:Addgene_72296)
