[The description below was written by a language model from this plasmid's Addgene catalogue record.]
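Description:
pRK5-FLAG-FLCN (C terminus) is a mammalian expression plasmid built on the pRK5 backbone and designed to overexpress a truncated form of human folliculin (FLCN, also known as BHD or DENND8B). It is propagated in E. coli under ampicillin selection. The record lists the copy number as unknown and does not describe the origin of replication, any polyadenylation signal or a mammalian selection marker, and no feature table is provided, so these details cannot be confirmed here.

The insert encodes only the C-terminal portion of FLCN, with boundaries defined according to a previously published study of the protein. The record does not give the exact residue limits. The fragment was cloned by restriction digestion between SalI and NotI sites, and it is not recorded whether these sites survived cloning. Transcription is driven by the CMV promoter, a strong constitutive viral promoter widely used for high-level expression in transfected mammalian cells. A FLAG epitope supplied by the backbone is fused to the N terminus of the fragment, which allows detection by immunoblotting or immunofluorescence and recovery by anti-FLAG immunoprecipitation.

The stated purpose is overexpression. The associated publication concerns folliculin as a tumour suppressor that acts as a GTPase-activating protein for the RagC/D GTPases, which signal amino acid levels to mTORC1. In that context, a tagged C-terminal fragment would be suited to domain-mapping work, for example testing which region of FLCN mediates protein interactions or activity compared with the full-length protein, although the record does not state the specific experiments.
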