>Addgene plasmid #72296 | pRK5-FLAG-FLCN (C terminus) | depositor partial sequence | sequence record 132268 | insert
ATGCGGAAGCTGCCAGTCTTCAAGTCCCTCCGGCACATGAGGCAGGTCCTGGGTGCCCCTTCTTTCCGCA
TGCTGGCCTGGCACGTTCTCATGGGGAACCAGGTGATCTGGAAAAGCAGAGACGTGGACCTCGTCCAGTC
AGCTTTTGAAGTACTTCGGACCATGCTTCCCGTGGGCTGCGTCCGCATCATCCCATACAGCAGCCAGTAC
GAGGAGGCCTATCGGTGCAACTTCCTGGGGCTCAGCCCGCACGTGCAGATCCCCCCCCACGTGCTCTCCT
CAGAGTTTGCTGTCATCGTGGAGGTCCACGCAGCCGCACGTTCCACCCTCCACCCTGTGGGGTGTGAGGA
TGACCAGTCTCTCAGCAAGTACGAGTTTGTGGTGACCAGTGGGAGCCCTGTAGCTGCAGACCGAGTGGGC
CCCACCATCCTGAATAAGATTGAAGCGGCTCTGACCAACCAGAACCTGTCTGTGGATGTGGTGGACCAGT
GCCTCGTCTGCCTCAAGGAGGAGTGGATGAACAAAGTGAAGGTGCTTTTTAAGTTCACCAAGGTGGACAG
TCGACCCAAAGAGGACACACAGAAGCTGCTGAGCATCCTGGGTGCGTCCGAGGAGGACAATGTCAAGCTG
CTGAAGTTCTGGATGACTGGCCTGAGCAAGACCTACAAGTCACACCTCATGTCCTGA
