>Addgene plasmid #72296 | pRK5-FLAG-FLCN (C terminus) | addgene partial sequence | sequence record 134801 | SV40pA-R 5'-GAAATTTGTGATGCTATTGC-3'
GAGGTGTGACTTGTAGGTCTTGCTCAGGCCAGTCATCCAGAACTTCAGCAGCTTGACATTGTCCTCCTCG
GACGCACCCAGGATGCTCAGCAGCTTCTGTGTGTCCTCTTTGGGGCGACTGTCCACCTTGGTGAACTTAA
AAAGCACCTTCACTTTGTTCATCCACTCCTCCTTGAGGCAGACGAGGCACTGGTCCACCACATCCACAGA
CAGGTTCTGGTTGGTCAGAGCCGCTTCAATCTTATTCAGGATGGTGGGGCCCACTCGGTCTGCAGCTACA
GGGCTCCCACTGGTCACCACAAACTCGTACTTGCTGAGAGACTGGTCATCCTCACACCCCACAGGGTGGA
GGGTGGAACGTGCGGCTGCGTGGACCTCCACGATGACAGCAAACTCTGAGGAGAGCACGTGGGGGGGGAT
CTGCACGTGCGGGCTGAGCCCCAGGAAGTTGCACCGATAGGCCTCCTCGTACTGGCTGCTGTATGGGATG
ATGCGGACGCAGCCCACGGGAAGCATGGTCCGAAGTACTTCAAAAGCTGACTGGACGAGGTCCACGTCTC
TGCTTTTCCAGATCACCTGGTTCCCCATGAGAACGTGCCAGGCCAGCATGCGGAAAGAAG
