>Addgene plasmid #72296 | pRK5-FLAG-FLCN (C terminus) | addgene partial sequence | sequence record 135158 | SP6 5'-ATTTAGGTGACACTATAG-3'
TCCACTCCCAGGTCCAACTGCACCTCGGTTCTATCGATTGAATTCACCATGGAAATGGACTACAAGGATG
ACGATGACAAGGGTGGTGGTGGTGGTGCGTCGACGATGCGGAAGCTGCCAGTCTTCAAGTCCCTCCGGCA
CATGAGGCAGGTCCTGGGTGCCCCTTCTTTCCGCATGCTGGCCTGGCACGTTCTCATGGGGAACCAGGTG
ATCTGGAAAAGCAGAGACGTGGACCTCGTCCAGTCAGCTTTTGAAGTACTTCGGACCATGCTTCCCGTGG
GCTGCGTCCGCATCATCCCATACAGCAGCCAGTACGAGGAGGCCTATCGGTGCAACTTCCTGGGGCTCAG
CCCGCACGTGCAGATCCCCCCCCACGTGCTCTCCTCAGAGTTTGCTGTCATCGTGGAGGTCCACGCAGCC
GCACGTTCCACCCTCCACCCTGTGGGGTGTGAGGATGACCAGTCTCTCAGCAAGTACGAGTTTGTGGTGA
CCAGTGGGAGCCCTGTAGCTGCAGACCGAGTGGGCCCCACCATCCTGAATAAGATTGAAGCGGCTCTGAC
CAACCAGAACCTGTCTGTGGATGTGGTGGACCAGTGCCTCGTCTGCCTCAAGGAGGAGTGGATGAACAAA
GTGAAGGTGCTTTTTAAGTTCACCAAGGTGGACAGTCGCCCCAAAGAGGACACACAGAAGCTGCTGAGCA
TCCTGGGTGCGTCCGAGGAGGACAATGTCAAGCTGCTGAAGTTCTGGATGACTGGCCTGAGCAAGACCTA
CAAGTCACACCTCATGTCCTGAGCGGCCGCTAAGTAAGTAAGGATCCCCAGCTTGGCCGCCATGGCCCAA
ACTTGTTTATTGCAGCTTATAATGGTTACAAATAAAGCAATAGCATCACAAATTTCACAAATAAAGCATT
TT
